>Addgene plasmid #129441 | pGEX-4T1 NLS-GFP | addgene full sequence | sequence record 256454 | Addgene NGS Result
TTGACAATTAATCATCGGCTCGTATAATGTGTGGAATTGTGAGCGGATAACAATTTCACACAGGAAACAG
TATTCATGTCCCCTATACTAGGTTATTGGAAAATTAAGGGCCTTGTGCAACCCACTCGACTTCTTTTGGA
ATATCTTGAAGAAAAATATGAAGAGCATTTGTATGAGCGCGATGAAGGTGATAAATGGCGAAACAAAAAG
TTTGAATTGGGTTTGGAGTTTCCCAATCTTCCTTATTATATTGATGGTGATGTTAAATTAACACAGTCTA
TGGCCATCATACGTTATATAGCTGACAAGCACAACATGTTGGGTGGTTGTCCAAAAGAGCGTGCAGAGAT
TTCAATGCTTGAAGGAGCGGTTTTGGATATTAGATACGGTGTTTCGAGAATTGCATATAGTAAAGACTTT
GAAACTCTCAAAGTTGATTTTCTTAGCAAGCTACCTGAAATGCTGAAAATGTTCGAAGATCGTTTATGTC
ATAAAACATATTTAAATGGTGATCATGTAACCCATCCTGACTTCATGTTGTATGACGCTCTTGATGTTGT
TTTATACATGGACCCAATGTGCCTGGATGCGTTCCCAAAATTAGTTTGTTTTAAAAAACGTATTGAAGCT
ATCCCACAAATTGATAAGTACTTGAAATCCAGCAAGTATATAGCATGGCCTTTGCAGGGCTGGCAAGCCA
CGTTTGGTGGTGGCGACCATCCTCCAAAATCGGATCTGGTTCCGCGTGGATCCCCAAAAAAGAAGAGAAA
GGTAGAAGACCCCATGGTGAGCAAGGGCGAGGAGCTGTTCACCGGGGTGGTGCCCATCCTGGTCGAGCTG
GACGGCGACGTAAACGGCCACAAGTTCAGCGTGTCCGGCGAGGGCGAGGGCGATGCCACCTACGGCAAGC
TGACCCTGAAGTTCATCTGCACCACCGGCAAGCTGCCCGTGCCCTGGCCCACCCTCGTGACCACCCTGAC
CTACGGCGTGCAGTGCTTCAGCCGCTACCCCGACCACATGAAGCAGCACGACTTCTTCAAGTCCGCCATG
CCCGAAGGCTACGTCCAGGAGCGCACCATCTTCTTCAAGGACGACGGCAACTACAAGACCCGCGCCGAGG
TGAAGTTCGAGGGCGACACCCTGGTGAACCGCATCGAGCTGAAGGGCATCGACTTCAAGGAGGACGGCAA
CATCCTGGGGCACAAGCTGGAGTACAACTACAACAGCCACAACGTCTATATCATGGCCGACAAGCAGAAG
AACGGCATCAAGGTGAACTTCAAGATCCGCCACAACATCGAGGACGGCAGCGTGCAGCTCGCCGACCACT
ACCAGCAGAACACCCCCATCGGCGACGGCCCCGTGCTGCTGCCCGACAACCACTACCTGAGCACCCAGTC
CGCCCTGAGCAAAGACCCCAACGAGAAGCGCGATCACATGGTCCTGCTGGAGTTCGTGACCGCCGCCGGG
ATCACTCTCGGCATGGACGAGCTGTACAAGTAGCTCGAGCGGCCGCATCGTGACTGACTGACGATCTGCC
TCGCGCGTTTCGGTGATGACGGTGAAAACCTCTGACACATGCAGCTCCCGGAGACGGTCACAGCTTGTCT
GTAAGCGGATGCCGGGAGCAGACAAGCCCGTCAGGGCGCGTCAGCGGGTGTTGGCGGGTGTCGGGGCGCA
GCCATGACCCAGTCACGTAGCGATAGCGGAGTGTATAATTCTTGAAGACGAAAGGGCCTCGTGATACGCC
TATTTTTATAGGTTAATGTCATGATAATAATGGTTTCTTAGACGTCAGGTGGCACTTTTCGGGGAAATGT
GCGCGGAACCCCTATTTGTTTATTTTTCTAAATACATTCAAATATGTATCCGCTCATGAGACAATAACCC
TGATAAATGCTTCAATAATATTGAAAAAGGAAGAGTATGAGTATTCAACATTTCCGTGTCGCCCTTATTC
CCTTTTTTGCGGCATTTTGCCTTCCTGTTTTTGCTCACCCAGAAACGCTGGTGAAAGTAAAAGATGCTGA
AGATCAGTTGGGTGCACGAGTGGGTTACATCGAACTGGATCTCAACAGCGGTAAGATCCTTGAGAGTTTT
CGCCCCGAAGAACGTTTTCCAATGATGAGCACTTTTAAAGTTCTGCTATGTGGCGCGGTATTATCCCGTG
TTGACGCCGGGCAAGAGCAACTCGGTCGCCGCATACACTATTCTCAGAATGACTTGGTTGAGTACTCACC
AGTCACAGAAAAGCATCTTACGGATGGCATGACAGTAAGAGAATTATGCAGTGCTGCCATAACCATGAGT
GATAACACTGCGGCCAACTTACTTCTGACAACGATCGGAGGACCGAAGGAGCTAACCGCTTTTTTGCACA
ACATGGGGGATCATGTAACTCGCCTTGATCGTTGGGAACCGGAGCTGAATGAAGCCATACCAAACGACGA
GCGTGACACCACGATGCCTGCAGCAATGGCAACAACGTTGCGCAAACTATTAACTGGCGAACTACTTACT
CTAGCTTCCCGGCAACAATTAATAGACTGGATGGAGGCGGATAAAGTTGCAGGACCACTTCTGCGCTCGG
CCCTTCCGGCTGGCTGGTTTATTGCTGATAAATCTGGAGCCGGTGAGCGTGGGTCTCGCGGTATCATTGC
AGCACTGGGGCCAGATGGTAAGCCCTCCCGTATCGTAGTTATCTACACGACGGGGAGTCAGGCAACTATG
GATGAACGAAATAGACAGATCGCTGAGATAGGTGCCTCACTGATTAAGCATTGGTAACTGTCAGACCAAG
TTTACTCATATATACTTTAGATTGATTTAAAACTTCATTTTTAATTTAAAAGGATCTAGGTGAAGATCCT
TTTTGATAATCTCATGACCAAAATCCCTTAACGTGAGTTTTCGTTCCACTGAGCGTCAGACCCCGTAGAA
AAGATCAAAGGATCTTCTTGAGATCCTTTTTTTCTGCGCGTAATCTGCTGCTTGCAAACAAAAAAACCAC
CGCTACCAGCGGTGGTTTGTTTGCCGGATCAAGAGCTACCAACTCTTTTTCCGAAGGTAACTGGCTTCAG
CAGAGCGCAGATACCAAATACTGTCCTTCTAGTGTAGCCGTAGTTAGGCCACCACTTCAAGAACTCTGTA
GCACCGCCTACATACCTCGCTCTGCTAATCCTGTTACCAGTGGCTGCTGCCAGTGGCGATAAGTCGTGTC
TTACCGGGTTGGACTCAAGACGATAGTTACCGGATAAGGCGCAGCGGTCGGGCTGAACGGGGGGTTCGTG
CACACAGCCCAGCTTGGAGCGAACGACCTACACCGAACTGAGATACCTACAGCGTGAGCTATGAGAAAGC
GCCACGCTTCCCGAAGGGAGAAAGGCGGACAGGTATCCGGTAAGCGGCAGGGTCGGAACAGGAGAGCGCA
CGAGGGAGCTTCCAGGGGGAAACGCCTGGTATCTTTATAGTCCTGTCGGGTTTCGCCACCTCTGACTTGA
GCGTCGATTTTTGTGATGCTCGTCAGGGGGGCGGAGCCTATGGAAAAACGCCAGCAACGCGGCCTTTTTA
CGGTTCCTGGCCTTTTGCTGGCCTTTTGCTCACATGTTCTTTCCTGCGTTATCCCCTGATTCTGTGGATA
ACCGTATTACCGCCTTTGAGTGAGCTGATACCGCTCGCCGCAGCCGAACGACCGAGCGCAGCGAGTCAGT
GAGCGAGGAAGCGGAAGAGCGCCTGATGCGGTATTTTCTCCTTACGCATCTGTGCGGTATTTCACACCGC
ATAAATTCCGACACCATCGAATGGCGCAAAACCTTTCGCGGTATGGCATGATAGCGCCCGGAAGAGAGTC
AATTCAGGGTGGTGAATGTGAAACCAGTAACGTTATACGATGTCGCAGAGTATGCCGGTGTCTCTTATCA
GACCGTTTCCCGCGTGGTGAACCAGGCCAGCCACGTTTCTGCGAAAACGCGGGAAAAAGTGGAAGCGGCG
ATGGCGGAGCTGAATTACATTCCCAACCGCGTGGCACAACAACTGGCGGGCAAACAGTCGTTGCTGATTG
GCGTTGCCACCTCCAGTCTGGCCCTGCACGCGCCGTCGCAAATTGTCGCGGCGATTAAATCTCGCGCCGA
TCAACTGGGTGCCAGCGTGGTGGTGTCGATGGTAGAACGAAGCGGCGTCGAAGCCTGTAAAGCGGCGGTG
CACAATCTTCTCGCGCAACGCGTCAGTGGGCTGATCATTAACTATCCGCTGGATGACCAGGATGCCATTG
CTGTGGAAGCTGCCTGCACTAATGTTCCGGCGTTATTTCTTGATGTCTCTGACCAGACACCCATCAACAG
TATTATTTTCTCCCATGAAGACGGTACGCGACTGGGCGTGGAGCATCTGGTCGCATTGGGTCACCAGCAA
ATCGCGCTGTTAGCGGGCCCATTAAGTTCTGTCTCGGCGCGTCTGCGTCTGGCTGGCTGGCATAAATATC
TCACTCGCAATCAAATTCAGCCGATAGCGGAACGGGAAGGCGACTGGAGTGCCATGTCCGGTTTTCAACA
AACCATGCAAATGCTGAATGAGGGCATCGTTCCCACTGCGATGCTGGTTGCCAACGATCAGATGGCGCTG
GGCGCAATGCGCGCCATTACCGAGTCCGGGCTGCGCGTTGGTGCGGATATCTCGGTAGTGGGATACGACG
ATACCGAAGACAGCTCATGTTATATCCCGCCGTTAACCACCATCAAACAGGATTTTCGCCTGCTGGGGCA
AACCAGCGTGGACCGCTTGCTGCAACTCTCTCAGGGCCAGGCGGTGAAGGGCAATCAGCTGTTGCCCGTC
TCACTGGTGAAAAGAAAAACCACCCTGGCGCCCAATACGCAAACCGCCTCTCCCCGCGCGTTGGCCGATT
CATTAATGCAGCTGGCACGACAGGTTTCCCGACTGGAAAGCGGGCAGTGAGCGCAACGCAATTAATGTAA
GTTAGCTCACTCATTAGGCACCCCAGGCTTTACACTTTATGCTTCCGGCTCGTATGTTGTGTGGAATTGT
GAGCGGATAACAATTTCACACAGGAAACAGCTATGACCATGATTACGGATTCACTGGCCGTCGTTTTACA
ACGTCGTGACTGGGAAAACCCTGGCGTTACCCAACTTAATCGCCTTGCAGCACATCCCCCTTTCGCCAGC
TGGCGTAATAGCGAAGAGGCCCGCACCGATCGCCCTTCCCAACAGTTGCGCAGCCTGAATGGCGAATGGC
GCTTTGCCTGGTTTCCGGCACCAGAAGCGGTGCCGGAAAGCTGGCTGGAGTGCGATCTTCCTGAGGCCGA
TACTGTCGTCGTCCCCTCAAACTGGCAGATGCACGGTTACGATGCGCCCATCTACACCAACGTGACCTAT
CCCATTACGGTCAATCCGCCGTTTGTTCCCACGGAGAATCCGACGGGTTGTTACTCGCTCACATTTAATG
TTGATGAAAGCTGGCTACAGGAAGGCCAGACGCGAATTATTTTTGATGGCGTTGGAATTAGCTTATCGAC
TGCACGGTGCACCAATGCTTCTGGCGTCAGGCAGCCATCGGAAGCTGTGGTATGGCTGTGCAGGTCGTAA
ATCACTGCATAATTCGTGTCGCTCAAGGCGCACTCCCGTTCTGGATAATGTTTTTTGCGCCGACATCATA
ACGGTTCTGGCAAATATTCTGAAATGAGCTG
Features (pLannotate 1.2.2; 18 found; start..end, strand, type, name):
      1..29      +  promoter       tac promoter: strong E. coli promoter; hybrid between the trp and lac UV5 promoters
     37..53      +  protein_bind   lac operator: The lac repressor binds to the lac operator to inhibit transcription in E. coli. This inhibition can be relieved by adding lactose or isopropyl-β-D-thiogalactopyranoside (IPTG). lac repressor encoded by lacI
     76..729     +  CDS            GST26_SCHJA: Experimental evidence at protein level: Swiss-Prot protein existence level 1. GST isoenzymes appear to play a central role in the parasite detoxification system. Other functions are also suspected including a role in increasing the solubility of haematin in the parasite gut. From Schistosoma japonicum (Blood fluke).
    754..774     +  CDS            SV40 NLS: nuclear localization signal of SV40 (simian virus 40) large T antigen
    784..1500    +  CDS            EGFP: EGFP is a basic (constitutively fluorescent) green fluorescent protein published in 1996, derived from Aequorea victoria. It is reported to be a rapidly-maturing weak dimer with moderate acid sensitivity.
   1536..1575    +  CDS            rop (fragment): Rop protein, which maintains plasmids at low copy number; rop
   1677..1717    +  misc_feature   bom (fragment): basis of mobility region from pBR322
   1822..1926    +  promoter       AmpR promoter: bla
   1927..2787    +  CDS            AmpR: β-lactamase; bla; confers resistance to ampicillin, carbenicillin, and related antibiotics
   2958..3546    +  rep_origin     ori: high-copy-number ColE1/pMB1/pBR322/pUC origin of replication
   3732..3783    -  misc_feature   bom (fragment): basis of mobility region from pBR322
   3790..3867    +  promoter       lacI promoter: lacI
   3868..4950    +  CDS            lacI: lac repressor; lacI; The lac repressor binds to the lac operator to inhibit transcription in E. coli. This inhibition can be relieved by adding lactose or isopropyl-β-D-thiogalactopyranoside (IPTG).
   4963..4984    +  protein_bind   CAP binding site: CAP binding activates transcription in the presence of cAMP. E. coli catabolite activator protein
   4999..5029    +  promoter       lac promoter: promoter for the E. coli lac operon
   5037..5053    +  protein_bind   lac operator: The lac repressor binds to the lac operator to inhibit transcription in E. coli. This inhibition can be relieved by adding lactose or isopropyl-β-D-thiogalactopyranoside (IPTG). lac repressor encoded by lacI
   5073..5246    +  CDS            lacZα: LacZα fragment of β-galactosidase; lacZ fragment
   5510..5626    -  CDS            yciV (fragment): RNAAM_ECOLI - Also known as trpH From Escherichia coli (strain K12).
