[The description below was written by a language model from this plasmid's Addgene catalogue record and pLannotate feature annotations shown in this document.]
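Description:
pGEX-4T1 NLS-GFP is a bacterial expression plasmid of about 5.7 kb, built on the pGEX-4T1 backbone and intended for producing a GFP fusion protein in E. coli. It replicates from a ColE1/pMB1-type origin, listed as high copy, and is selected with ampicillin through the β-lactamase gene and its own promoter. Short annotated fragments of rop, bom, lacZα and an E. coli chromosomal gene are leftover backbone sequences with no evident role in the construct.

The expression cassette starts with the strong hybrid tac promoter followed by a lac operator. The plasmid also carries lacI under its own promoter, so the host is supplied with lac repressor. Transcription is therefore held off until it is induced with IPTG. Downstream lies a single run of coding features on the same strand: Schistosoma japonicum glutathione S-transferase (GST), then the SV40 large T antigen nuclear localization signal, then EGFP. This arrangement suggests a GST–NLS–EGFP fusion, although the feature table does not explicitly confirm the reading frame across the junctions. The short gap between GST and the NLS is where pGEX-4T vectors normally carry a thrombin cleavage site, but no such site is annotated here. The insert is recorded as synthetic and was introduced by ligation-independent cloning.

The stated purpose is simply bacterial expression of GFP. The GST moiety would allow affinity capture of the product on glutathione resin. The NLS has no function in bacteria, so the purified fluorescent protein is plausibly meant as a nuclear import cargo or tracer in eukaryotic systems, though the record does not state this.
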