Addgene plasmid #129441: pGEX-4T1 NLS-GFP
Purpose: bacterial expression of GFP
Depositing lab: Oskar Laur. Depositing organization: Emory University.
Backbone
  Vector backbone: pGEX-4T1
  Vector type: Bacterial Expression
Growth in bacteria
  Bacterial resistance: Ampicillin, 100 μg/mL
  Growth temperature: 37°C
  Growth strain: DH5alpha
  Copy number: High Copy
Gene/Insert
  Gene/Insert name: GFP
  Species: Synthetic
  Cloning method: Ligation Independent Cloning
Terms and licenses: Academic/Nonprofit Terms; Industry Terms: Not Available to Industry
How to cite: pGEX-4T1 NLS-GFP was a gift from Oskar Laur (Addgene plasmid # 129441 ; http://n2t.net/addgene:129441 ; RRID:Addgene_129441)
